>Addgene plasmid #69310 | pBS-UPRT | addgene partial sequence | sequence record 124796 | T7 5'-TAATACGACTCACTATAGGG-3'
[722 nt withheld, positions 1-722]
GTTGGCCGCAGATCTGCTAGCACTAGTGGCGTAATCGGGCACATCGTA
