>Addgene plasmid #69310 | pBS-UPRT | depositor partial sequence | sequence record 124799 | UPRT expressed cDNA
TGTACCCCTACGATGTGCCCGATTACGCCACTAGTGCTAGCAGATCTGCGGCCAAC
[732 nt withheld, positions 57-788]
TAG
