>Addgene plasmid #69310 | pBS-UPRT | addgene partial sequence | sequence record 126683 | T3 5'-GCAATTAACCCTCACTAAAGG-3'
GCGGCCGCTCTAGAATGTACCCCTACGATGTGCCCGATTACGCCACTAGTGCTAGCAGATCTGCGGCCAA
C
[732 nt withheld, positions 72-803]
TAGGTCGACCTCGAGG
