[The description below was written by a language model from this plasmid's Addgene catalogue record.]
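Description:
pBS-UPRT is a small, high-copy bacterial plasmid of about 3.7 kb, built on an unmodified pBluescript-type cloning backbone (roughly 2.9 kb) and catalogued as a bacterial expression vector. It is propagated in standard E. coli cloning strains under ampicillin selection. No feature table accompanies the record, so the origin of replication and any promoter driving the insert are not explicitly stated. The insert is sequenced with T3 primer at the 5′ end and T7 primer at the 3′ end, which indicates that it sits in the multiple cloning site between these two phage promoter sites, with its 5′ end toward T3.

The payload is a 791 bp cDNA encoding uracil phosphoribosyltransferase (UPRT) from Toxoplasma gondii, carrying an N-terminal HA epitope tag for immunodetection and introduced by ligation-independent cloning. UPRT is a pyrimidine salvage enzyme that converts uracil to UMP. The parasite enzyme also accepts 4-thiouracil, producing thio-substituted nucleotides that are incorporated into newly made RNA. Because mammalian and other animal cells largely lack this activity, restricting UPRT expression to a chosen cell type allows the nascent transcripts of those cells to be selectively thio-labelled, purified and profiled.

The associated publication concerns this thiouracil tagging approach as applied to mouse transcriptome analysis. Although the stated purpose is simply to express the UPRT cDNA, a plasmid of this design most plausibly serves as a source clone of HA-UPRT for subcloning into tissue-specific or transgenic expression constructs, or as a template for in vitro transcription. The record does not specify such uses.
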