Addgene plasmid #69310: pBS-UPRT
Purpose: expresses UPRT cDNA
Depositing lab: Chris Doe. Depositing organization: University of Oregon. Publication: Applying thiouracil tagging to mouse transcriptome analysis. Gay L, Karfilis KV, Miller MR, Doe CQ, Stankunas K. Nat Protoc. 2014 Feb;9(2):410-20. doi: 10.1038/nprot.2014.023. Epub 2014 Jan 23. PubMed 24457332.
Backbone
  Vector backbone: pBScri
  Backbone manufacturer: Agilent Technologies
  Backbone size w/o insert (bp): 2900
  Total vector size (bp): 3691
  Modifications to backbone: none
  Vector type: Bacterial Expression
Growth in bacteria
  Bacterial resistance: Ampicillin, 100 μg/mL
  Growth temperature: 37°C
  Growth strain: DH5alpha
  Copy number: High Copy
Gene/Insert
  Gene/Insert name: UPRT cDNA
  Species: Toxoplasma gondii
  Insert size (bp): 791
  Tag / fusion protein: HA (N terminal on insert)
  Cloning method: Ligation Independent Cloning
  Sequencing primers: 5′ T3; 3′ T7
Resource information
  A portion of this plasmid was derived from a plasmid made by: Dr Mike Cleary
Terms and licenses: Academic/Nonprofit Terms; Industry Terms: Not Available to Industry
How to cite: pBS-UPRT was a gift from Chris Doe (Addgene plasmid # 69310 ; http://n2t.net/addgene:69310 ; RRID:Addgene_69310)
